Addgene plasmid #111344: pRS315-cwc25 (aa 26-27 deleted)
Purpose: Cwc25 in pRS315(Leu) vector
Depositing lab: Christine Guthrie. Depositing organization: University of California, San Francisco (UCSF).
Backbone
  Vector backbone: pRS315
  Vector type: Yeast Expression
  Selectable markers: LEU2
Growth in bacteria
  Bacterial resistance: Ampicillin, 100 μg/mL
  Growth temperature: 37°C
  Growth strain: DH5alpha
  Copy number: Low Copy
Gene/Insert
  Gene/Insert name: CWC25 (alt name: YNL245C)
  Species: S. cerevisiae (budding yeast)
  Mutation: aa 26-27 deleted
  Tag / fusion protein: none
Terms and licenses: Academic/Nonprofit Terms; Industry Terms: Not Available to Industry
How to cite: pRS315-cwc25 (aa 26-27 deleted) was a gift from Christine Guthrie (Addgene plasmid # 111344 ; http://n2t.net/addgene:111344 ; RRID:Addgene_111344)
