[The description below was written by a language model from this plasmid's Addgene catalogue record and pLannotate feature annotations shown in this document.]
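Description:
pRS315-cwc25 (aa 26-27 deleted) is a yeast–E. coli shuttle plasmid of about 6.8 kb built on the centromeric pRS315 backbone and carrying a mutant allele of the Saccharomyces cerevisiae gene CWC25 (YNL245C). In yeast, the CEN6 centromere fused to an autonomously replicating sequence maintains the plasmid at low, stable copy number. The LEU2 gene, under its own promoter, allows selection in leucine-auxotrophic strains. In bacteria it replicates from a ColE1/pUC-type origin and is selected through the β-lactamase (AmpR) gene; an f1 origin is also present, which permits single-stranded DNA production. Small fragments annotated as bom, rop, lacI, NFS1 and another yeast ORF are remnants of the backbone and of the genomic DNA flanking LEU2, not functional parts.

The insert sits in the polylinker region that interrupts lacZα, between the T3 and T7 phage promoters, and the CWC25 coding sequence is oriented on the minus strand. Cwc25 is a protein involved in pre-mRNA splicing. This version lacks amino acids 26 and 27 and carries no tag or fusion partner. The record does not name a yeast promoter or terminator for the insert. About 300 bp of unannotated sequence lies between the start of the coding region and the T7 promoter, which may be native upstream sequence, but this is not stated.

The stated purpose is simply to supply Cwc25 from a LEU2-marked vector. A low-copy plasmid of this kind is suited to expressing the deletion allele in yeast at near-physiological levels, for example to test how the mutation affects growth or splicing.
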