Features (pLannotate 1.2.2; 20 found; start..end, strand, type, name):
     79..507     +  rep_origin     f1 ori (sequence partly withheld): f1 bacteriophage origin of replication; arrow indicates direction of (+) strand synthesis
    535..587     -  misc_feature   bom (fragment): basis of mobility region from pBR322
    618..695     +  CDS            YO192_YEAST (fragment): Experimental evidence at protein level: Swiss-Prot protein existence level 1. From Saccharomyces cerevisiae (strain ATCC 204508 / S288c) (Baker's yeast).
    835..1242    +  promoter       LEU2 promoter: S. cerevisiae LEU2
   1243..2337    +  CDS            LEU2: 3-isopropylmalate dehydrogenase, required for leucine biosynthesis; S. cerevisiae LEU2; yeast auxotrophic marker
   2699..2815    -  CDS            NFS1 (fragment): NFS1_YEAST - Also known as SPL1 From Saccharomyces cerevisiae (strain ATCC 204508 / S288c) (Baker's yeast).
   2814..2864    -  misc_feature   bom (fragment): basis of mobility region from pBR322
   2966..3001    -  CDS            rop (fragment): Rop protein, which maintains plasmids at low copy number; rop
   3070..3573    -  misc_feature   CEN/ARS: S. cerevisiae CEN6 centromere fused to an autonomously replicating sequence
   3610..3714    +  promoter       AmpR promoter: bla
   3715..4575    +  CDS            AmpR: β-lactamase; bla; confers resistance to ampicillin, carbenicillin, and related antibiotics
   4746..5334    +  rep_origin     ori: high-copy-number ColE1/pMB1/pBR322/pUC origin of replication
   5517..5609    +  CDS            lacI (fragment): lac repressor; lacI; The lac repressor binds to the lac operator to inhibit transcription in E. coli. This inhibition can be relieved by adding lactose or isopropyl-β-D-thiogalactopyranoside (IPTG).
   5622..5643    +  protein_bind   CAP binding site: CAP binding activates transcription in the presence of cAMP. E. coli catabolite activator protein
   5658..5688    +  promoter       lac promoter: promoter for the E. coli lac operon
   5696..5712    +  protein_bind   lac operator: The lac repressor binds to the lac operator to inhibit transcription in E. coli. This inhibition can be relieved by adding lactose or isopropyl-β-D-thiogalactopyranoside (IPTG). lac repressor encoded by lacI
   5757..5775    +  promoter       T3 promoter: promoter for bacteriophage T3 RNA polymerase
   5845..6375    -  CDS            CWC25: CWC25_YEAST - Experimental evidence at protein level: Swiss-Prot protein existence level 1. Involved in pre-mRNA splicing. From Saccharomyces cerevisiae (strain ATCC 204508 / S288c) (Baker's yeast).
   6673..6691    -  promoter       T7 promoter: promoter for bacteriophage T7 RNA polymerase
   6694..75      +  CDS            lacZα (fragment) (across the origin): LacZα fragment of β-galactosidase; lacZ fragment
>Addgene plasmid #111344 | pRS315-cwc25 (aa 26-27 deleted) | addgene full sequence | sequence record 217759 | Addgene NGS Result
TTCGCCAGCTGGCGTAATAGCGAAGAGGCCCGCACCGATCGCCCTTCCCAACAGTTGCGCAGCCTGAATG
GCGAATGG
[124 nt withheld, positions 79-202]
C
[91 nt withheld, positions 204-294]
A
[49 nt withheld, positions 296-344]
CCTTTGACGTTGGAGTCCACGTTCTTT
[37 nt withheld, positions 372-408]
ACCCTATCTCGGTCTATTCTTTTGATTTATAAGGGATTTTGCCGATTTCGGCCTATTGGTTAAAAAATGA
GCTGATTTAACAAAAATTTAACGCGAATTTTAACAAAATATTAACGCTTACAATTTCCTGATGCGGTATT
TTCTCCTTACGCATCTGTGCGGTATTTCACACCGCATATCGACCGGTCGAGGAGAACTTCTAGTATATCT
ACATACCTAATATTATTGCCTTATTAAAAATGGAATCCCAACAATTACATCAAAATCCACATTCTCTTCA
AAATCAATTGTCCTGTACTTCCTTGTTCATGTGTGTTCAAAAACGTTATATTTATAGGATAATTATACTC
TATTTCTCAACAAGTAATTGGTTGTTTGGCCGAGCGGTCTAAGGCGCCTGATTCAAGAAATATCTTGACC
GCAGTTAACTGTGGGAATACTCAGGTATCGTAAGATGCAAGAGTTCGAATCTCTTAGCAACCATTATTTT
TTTCCTCAACATAACGAGAACACACAGGGGCGCTATCGCACAGAATCAAATTCGATGACTGGAAATTTTT
TGTTAATTTCAGAGGTCGCCTGACGCATATACCTTTTTCAACTGAAAAATTGGGAGAAAAAGGAAAGGTG
AGAGCGCCGGAACCGGCTTTTCATATAGAATAGAGAAGCGTTCATGACTAAATGCTTGCATCACAATACT
TGAAGTTGACAATATTATTTAAGGACCTATTGTTTTTTCCAATAGGTGGTTAGCAATCGTCTTACTTTCT
AACTTTTCTTACCTTTTACATTTCAGCAATATATATATATATATTTCAAGGATATACCATTCTAATGTCT
GCCCCTAAGAAGATCGTCGTTTTGCCAGGTGACCACGTTGGTCAAGAAATCACAGCCGAAGCCATTAAGG
TTCTTAAAGCTATTTCTGATGTTCGTTCCAATGTCAAGTTCGATTTCGAAAATCATTTAATTGGTGGTGC
TGCTATCGATGCTACAGGTGTTCCACTTCCAGATGAGGCGCTGGAAGCCTCCAAGAAGGCTGATGCCGTT
TTGTTAGGTGCTGTGGGTGGTCCTAAATGGGGTACCGGTAGTGTTAGACCTGAACAAGGTTTACTAAAAA
TCCGTAAAGAACTTCAATTGTACGCCAACTTAAGACCATGTAACTTTGCATCCGACTCTCTTTTAGACTT
ATCTCCAATCAAGCCACAATTTGCTAAAGGTACTGACTTCGTTGTTGTCAGAGAATTAGTGGGAGGTATT
TACTTTGGTAAGAGAAAGGAAGACGATGGTGATGGTGTCGCTTGGGATAGTGAACAATACACCGTTCCAG
AAGTGCAAAGAATCACAAGAATGGCCGCTTTCATGGCCCTACAACATGAGCCACCATTGCCTATTTGGTC
CTTGGATAAAGCTAATGTTTTGGCCTCTTCAAGATTATGGAGAAAAACTGTGGAGGAAACCATCAAGAAC
GAATTCCCTACATTGAAGGTTCAACATCAATTGATTGATTCTGCCGCCATGATCCTAGTTAAGAACCCAA
CCCACCTAAATGGTATTATAATCACCAGCAACATGTTTGGTGATATCATCTCCGATGAAGCCTCCGTTAT
CCCAGGTTCCTTGGGTTTGTTGCCATCTGCGTCCTTGGCCTCTTTGCCAGACAAGAACACCGCATTTGGT
TTGTACGAACCATGCCACGGTTCTGCTCCAGATTTGCCAAAGAATAAGGTCAACCCTATCGCCACTATCT
TGTCTGCTGCAATGATGTTGAAATTGTCATTGAACTTGCCTGAAGAAGGTAAGGCCATTGAAGATGCAGT
TAAAAAGGTTTTGGATGCAGGTATCAGAACTGGTGATTTAGGTGGTTCCAACAGTACCACCGAAGTCGGT
GATGCTGTCGCCGAAGAAGTTAAGAAAATCCTTGCTTAAAAAGATTCTCTTTTTTTATGATATTTGTACA
TAAACTTTATAAATGAAATTCATAATAGAAACGACACGAAATTACAAAATGGAATATGTTCATAGGGTAG
ACGAAACTATATACGCAATCTACATACATTTATCAAGAAGGAGAAAAAGGAGGATGTAAAGGAATACAGG
TAAGCAAATTGATACTAATGGCTCAACGTGATAAGGAAAAAGAATTGCACTTTAACATTAATATTGACAA
GGAGGAGGGCACCACACAAAAAGTTAGGTGTAACAGAAAATCATGAAACTATGATTCCTAATTTATATAT
TGGAGGATTTTCTCTAAAAAAAAAAAAATACAACAAATAAAAAACACTCAATGACCTGACCATTTGATGG
AGTTTAAGTCAATACCTTCTTGAACCATTTCCCATAATGGTGAAAGTTCCCTCAAGAATTTTACTCTGTC
AGAAACGGCCTTAACGACGTAGTCGATATGGTGCACTCTCAGTACAATCTGCTCTGATGCCGCATAGTTA
AGCCAGCCCCGACACCCGCCAACACCCGCTGACGCGCCCTGACGGGCTTGTCTGCTCCCGGCATCCGCTT
ACAGACAAGCTGTGACCGTCTCCGGGAGCTGCATGTGTCAGAGGTTTTCACCGTCATCACCGAAACGCGC
GAGACGAAAGGGCCTCGTGATACGCCTATTTTTATAGGTTAATGTCATGATAATAATGGTTTCTTAGGAC
GGATCGCTTGCCTGTAACTTACACGCGCCTCGTATCTTTTAATGATGGAATAATTTGGGAATTTACTCTG
TGTTTATTTATTTTTATGTTTTGTATTTGGATTTTAGAAAGTAAATAAAGAAGGTAGAAGAGTTACGGAA
TGAAGAAAAAAAAATAAACAAAGGTTTAAAAAATTTCAACAAAAAGCGTACTTTACATATATATTTATTA
GACAAGAAAAGCAGATTAAATAGATATACATTCGATTAACGATAAGTAAAATGTAAAATCACAGGATTTT
CGTGTGTGGTCTTCTACACAGACAAGATGAAACAATTCGGCATTAATACCTGAGAGCAGGAAGAGCAAGA
TAAAAGGTAGTATTTGTTGGCGATCCCCCTAGAGTCTTTTACATCTTCGGAAAACAAAAACTATTTTTTC
TTTAATTTCTTTTTTTACTTTCTATTTTTAATTTATATATTTATATTAAAAAATTTAAATTATAATTATT
TTTATAGCACGTGATGAAAAGGACCCAGGTGGCACTTTTCGGGGAAATGTGCGCGGAACCCCTATTTGTT
TATTTTTCTAAATACATTCAAATATGTATCCGCTCATGAGACAATAACCCTGATAAATGCTTCAATAATA
TTGAAAAAGGAAGAGTATGAGTATTCAACATTTCCGTGTCGCCCTTATTCCCTTTTTTGCGGCATTTTGC
CTTCCTGTTTTTGCTCACCCAGAAACGCTGGTGAAAGTAAAAGATGCTGAAGATCAGTTGGGTGCACGAG
TGGGTTACATCGAACTGGATCTCAACAGCGGTAAGATCCTTGAGAGTTTTCGCCCCGAAGAACGTTTTCC
AATGATGAGCACTTTTAAAGTTCTGCTATGTGGCGCGGTATTATCCCGTATTGACGCCGGGCAAGAGCAA
CTCGGTCGCCGCATACACTATTCTCAGAATGACTTGGTTGAGTACTCACCAGTCACAGAAAAGCATCTTA
CGGATGGCATGACAGTAAGAGAATTATGCAGTGCTGCCATAACCATGAGTGATAACACTGCGGCCAACTT
ACTTCTGACAACGATCGGAGGACCGAAGGAGCTAACCGCTTTTTTGCACAACATGGGGGATCATGTAACT
CGCCTTGATCGTTGGGAACCGGAGCTGAATGAAGCCATACCAAACGACGAGCGTGACACCACGATGCCTG
TAGCAATGGCAACAACGTTGCGCAAACTATTAACTGGCGAACTACTTACTCTAGCTTCCCGGCAACAATT
AATAGACTGGATGGAGGCGGATAAAGTTGCAGGACCACTTCTGCGCTCGGCCCTTCCGGCTGGCTGGTTT
ATTGCTGATAAATCTGGAGCCGGTGAGCGTGGGTCTCGCGGTATCATTGCAGCACTGGGGCCAGATGGTA
AGCCCTCCCGTATCGTAGTTATCTACACGACGGGGAGTCAGGCAACTATGGATGAACGAAATAGACAGAT
CGCTGAGATAGGTGCCTCACTGATTAAGCATTGGTAACTGTCAGACCAAGTTTACTCATATATACTTTAG
ATTGATTTAAAACTTCATTTTTAATTTAAAAGGATCTAGGTGAAGATCCTTTTTGATAATCTCATGACCA
AAATCCCTTAACGTGAGTTTTCGTTCCACTGAGCGTCAGACCCCGTAGAAAAGATCAAAGGATCTTCTTG
AGATCCTTTTTTTCTGCGCGTAATCTGCTGCTTGCAAACAAAAAAACCACCGCTACCAGCGGTGGTTTGT
TTGCCGGATCAAGAGCTACCAACTCTTTTTCCGAAGGTAACTGGCTTCAGCAGAGCGCAGATACCAAATA
CTGTTCTTCTAGTGTAGCCGTAGTTAGGCCACCACTTCAAGAACTCTGTAGCACCGCCTACATACCTCGC
TCTGCTAATCCTGTTACCAGTGGCTGCTGCCAGTGGCGATAAGTCGTGTCTTACCGGGTTGGACTCAAGA
CGATAGTTACCGGATAAGGCGCAGCGGTCGGGCTGAACGGGGGGTTCGTGCACACAGCCCAGCTTGGAGC
GAACGACCTACACCGAACTGAGATACCTACAGCGTGAGCTATGAGAAAGCGCCACGCTTCCCGAAGGGAG
AAAGGCGGACAGGTATCCGGTAAGCGGCAGGGTCGGAACAGGAGAGCGCACGAGGGAGCTTCCAGGGGGA
AACGCCTGGTATCTTTATAGTCCTGTCGGGTTTCGCCACCTCTGACTTGAGCGTCGATTTTTGTGATGCT
CGTCAGGGGGGCGGAGCCTATGGAAAAACGCCAGCAACGCGGCCTTTTTACGGTTCCTGGCCTTTTGCTG
GCCTTTTGCTCACATGTTCTTTCCTGCGTTATCCCCTGATTCTGTGGATAACCGTATTACCGCCTTTGAG
TGAGCTGATACCGCTCGCCGCAGCCGAACGACCGAGCGCAGCGAGTCAGTGAGCGAGGAAGCGGAAGAGC
GCCCAATACGCAAACCGCCTCTCCCCGCGCGTTGGCCGATTCATTAATGCAGCTGGCACGACAGGTTTCC
CGACTGGAAAGCGGGCAGTGAGCGCAACGCAATTAATGTGAGTTAGCTCACTCATTAGGCACCCCAGGCT
TTACACTTTATGCTTCCGGCTCGTATGTTGTGTGGAATTGTGAGCGGATAACAATTTCACACAGGAAACA
GCTATGACCATGATTACGCCAAGCTCGAAATTAACCCTCACTAAAGGGAACAAAAGCTGGGTACCGGACT
TGCCACTATCCGACGAGGAACCAAGCTCTAAGAAAAGGAAAGTTTAGTAGTCTAGGTCCGGAGCGGGCTT
GGACAACGGTTTCCCTCGTTGCGACATTGCTCTTTTTTTTGTTGAGTCTGGAGTTCTTCTTTGTTGTTTA
GTTACCTTAAACTTACTCATTGGATCATCTTTAAGCAATTTTGACTTCTTCTTCTGCGAACTTATGGATG
TTGCGGCACCAGAAGCGGAAATAGTAGTGGCCGCCCTTACAGGCGGTGTTGCAGGTTGGTTTAGTATAGA
TGAATCTAGTTTTTTCTTACCTAATAAATAGTCTTCCTTTTCGTCACTCAGTTTTGCATCCTGATACATC
CATTCCAAGCCCGACTTCTTCAAAGCCAAGTCATTCTTGAGAGTCTCCGGCTTATCCTTGCTCGATTCGT
TCAGCAGTTCATTTAGTTCTCGTTCTTTTTCAATTTCTTTCAATCGCGTGTTAAGCTTCTGCTGTTCGGT
AATTAGATCCTGCTCCCATACTTTTTTTCTATTTTTCATAAGCTTGGGATTCCATGATTTCAACAGATTC
AAATCGCCCGACCCCATGATAATGTACTCTCGATTTGGCCTTTCTTCCCTGTACTCAAAACTGAACGCTC
ATCTCTTTTGAGAAGCTGCATGCTACGTACCACTTGTTCTTATATCTCTGTATGTAAGCCCGCGGCGGGA
GAAGAAGAAAAAGAAATAAAAAAAGATGAGATGTTATATTATATATTATAGTGTAAATATGCACTTGGAC
TTAAATAACTAAACAGTTACGTTTTATATAGGATAACAACACTAAGAAAGAAAGCGAGCAGCGAGTAAGC
GACTCGGCGTAAGCCTTGAACAGCTCCAATTCGCCCTATAGTGAGTCGTATTACAATTCACTGGCCGTCG
TTTTACAACGTCGTGACTGGGAAAACCCTGGCGTTACCCAACTTAATCGCCTTGCAGCACATCCCCCT
